Addgene plasmid #231180: pLV-ER-mRFP
Purpose: Expresses control plasmid for ER-mitochondrial linkers, tagged with mRFP, from a lentiviral vector
Depositing lab: Dmitry Lim. Depositing organization: Universita degli Studi del Piemonte Orientale Amedeo Avogadro. Publication: ER-mitochondria distance is a critical parameter for efficient mitochondrial Ca(2+) uptake and oxidative metabolism. Dematteis G, Tapella L, Casali C, Talmon M, Tonelli E, Reano S, Ariotti A, Pessolano E, Malecka J, Chrostek G, Kulkoviene G, Umbrasas D, Distasi C, Grilli M, Ladds G, Filigheddu N, Fresu LG, Mikoshiba K, Matute C, Ramos-Gonzalez P, Jekabsone A, Cali T, Brini M, Biggiogera M, Cavaliere F, Miggiano R, Genazzani AA, Lim D. Commun Biol. 2024 Oct 10;7(1):1294. doi: 10.1038/s42003-024-06933-9. PubMed 39390051.
Backbone
  Vector backbone: pRRLSIN.cPPT.hCMV.WPRE
  Backbone manufacturer: Naldini lab
  Backbone size w/o insert (bp): 6671
  Vector type: Lentiviral
Growth in bacteria
  Bacterial resistance: Ampicillin, 100 μg/mL
  Growth temperature: 37°C
  Growth strain: NEB Stable
  Copy number: High Copy
Gene/Insert
  Gene/Insert name: ER-mRFP
  Species: Synthetic
  Insert size (bp): 960
  Promoter: CMV
  Cloning method: Restriction Enzyme; 5′ cloning site XbaI (not destroyed); 3′ cloning site SalI (not destroyed)
Resource information
  A portion of this plasmid was derived from a plasmid made by: Synthesis
Terms and licenses: Academic/Nonprofit Terms; Industry Terms: Not Available to Industry
Depositor comments: Third generation lentiviral vector
How to cite: pLV-ER-mRFP was a gift from Dmitry Lim (Addgene plasmid # 231180 ; http://n2t.net/addgene:231180 ; RRID:Addgene_231180)
