[The description below was written by a language model from this plasmid's Addgene catalogue record and pLannotate feature annotations shown in this document.]
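Description:
pLV-ER-mRFP is a third-generation, self-inactivating lentiviral transfer vector built on the pRRLSIN.cPPT.hCMV.WPRE backbone. It is propagated in E. coli through a high-copy ColE1/pUC-type origin with ampicillin selection (AmpR/β-lactamase). The backbone also carries an f1 origin, an SV40 origin, and remnants of lac and T7/T3 cloning-vector sequences. The viral portion begins with a chimeric 5′ end in which an RSV promoter drives a truncated HIV-1 5′ LTR, so genomic RNA can be produced in packaging cells without Tat. This is followed by the Ψ packaging signal with an adjoining gag fragment, the Rev response element for Rev-dependent nuclear export, and the cPPT/CTS, which aids nuclear import of the reverse-transcribed genome. The genome ends in a ΔU3 3′ LTR, which inactivates LTR promoter activity after integration, with an SV40 polyadenylation signal downstream.

The payload is a synthetic ER-mRFP insert of about 960 bp, cloned between XbaI and SalI sites and expressed from the internal human CMV enhancer/promoter. A WPRE downstream boosts transcript stability and expression. The feature table annotates only the mRFP1 coding sequence, a monomeric red fluorescent protein, plus a short region labelled as a multiple cloning site fragment immediately after it. The ER-targeting portion is not annotated, and the record does not state its identity or position. According to the depositor, the construct serves as a control for synthetic ER–mitochondria linker constructs. The name suggests an mRFP-tagged, ER-directed protein without the tethering function, for use in transduced mammalian cells in studies of ER–mitochondria distance, mitochondrial calcium uptake and oxidative metabolism.
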