Features (pLannotate 1.2.2; 27 found; start..end, strand, type, name):
     62..365     +  enhancer       CMV enhancer: human cytomegalovirus immediate early enhancer
    366..569     +  promoter       CMV promoter: human cytomegalovirus (CMV) immediate early promoter
    665..1339    +  CDS            mRFP1: mRFP1 is a basic (constitutively fluorescent) red fluorescent protein published in 2002, derived from Discosoma sp.. It is reported to be a somewhat slowly-maturing monomer with low acid sensitivity.
   1340..1374    +  misc_feature   MCS (fragment): multiple cloning site
   1447..2035    +  misc_feature   WPRE: woodchuck hepatitis virus posttranscriptional regulatory element
   2052..2120    +  CDS            nef (fragment): NEF_HV1Z2 - Experimental evidence at protein level: Swiss-Prot protein existence level 1. Extracellular Nef protein targets CD4(+) T-lymphocytes for apoptosis by interacting with CXCR4 surface receptors. From Human immunodeficiency virus type 1 group M subtype D (isolate Z2/CDC-Z34) (HIV-1).
   2122..2355    +  LTR            3' LTR (ΔU3): self-inactivating 3' long terminal repeat (LTR) from HIV-1
   2427..2548    +  polyA_signal   SV40 poly(A) signal: SV40 polyadenylation signal
   2588..2723    +  rep_origin     SV40 ori: SV40 origin of replication
   2744..2762    -  promoter       T7 promoter: promoter for bacteriophage T7 RNA polymerase
   2770..2925    +  CDS            lacZα (fragment): LacZα fragment of β-galactosidase; lacZ fragment
   2930..3358    +  rep_origin     f1 ori (sequence partly withheld): f1 bacteriophage origin of replication; arrow indicates direction of (+) strand synthesis
   3411..3515    +  promoter       AmpR promoter: bla
   3516..4376    +  CDS            AmpR: β-lactamase; bla; confers resistance to ampicillin, carbenicillin, and related antibiotics
   4547..5135    +  rep_origin     ori: high-copy-number ColE1/pMB1/pBR322/pUC origin of replication
   5318..5410    +  CDS            lacI (fragment): lac repressor; lacI; The lac repressor binds to the lac operator to inhibit transcription in E. coli. This inhibition can be relieved by adding lactose or isopropyl-β-D-thiogalactopyranoside (IPTG).
   5423..5444    +  protein_bind   CAP binding site: CAP binding activates transcription in the presence of cAMP. E. coli catabolite activator protein
   5459..5489    +  promoter       lac promoter: promoter for the E. coli lac operon
   5497..5513    +  protein_bind   lac operator: The lac repressor binds to the lac operator to inhibit transcription in E. coli. This inhibition can be relieved by adding lactose or isopropyl-β-D-thiogalactopyranoside (IPTG). lac repressor encoded by lacI
   5558..5576    +  promoter       T3 promoter: promoter for bacteriophage T3 RNA polymerase
   5604..5830    +  promoter       RSV promoter: Rous sarcoma virus enhancer/promoter
   5831..6011    +  LTR            5' LTR (truncated): truncated 5' long terminal repeat (LTR) from HIV-1
   6058..6183    +  misc_feature   HIV-1 Ψ: packaging signal of human immunodeficiency virus type 1
   6167..6530    +  CDS            HIV-1 gag (fragment): gag protein from human immunodeficiency virus 1; gag
   6676..6909    +  misc_feature   RRE: The Rev response element (RRE) of HIV-1 allows for Rev-dependent mRNA export from the nucleus to the cytoplasm.
   7286..7386    +  CDS            Rev (fragment): human immunodeficiency virus 1 (HIV-1) Rev protein; rev; enhances nuclear export of unspliced and incompletely spliced viral mRNAs
   7405..39      +  misc_feature   cPPT/CTS (across the origin): central polypurine tract and central termination sequence of HIV-1
>Addgene plasmid #231180 | pLV-ER-mRFP | addgene full sequence | sequence record 458834 | Addgene NGS Result
TAAAGAATTACAAAAACAAATTACAAAATTCAAAATTTTATCGATAAGCTTGGGAGTTCCGCGTTACATA
ACTTACGGTAAATGGCCCGCCTGGCTGACCGCCCAACGACCCCCGCCCATTGACGTCAATAATGACGTAT
GTTCCCATAGTAACGCCAATAGGGACTTTCCATTGACGTCAATGGGTGGAGTATTTACGGTAAACTGCCC
ACTTGGCAGTACATCAAGTGTATCATATGCCAAGTACGCCCCCTATTGACGTCAATGACGGTAAATGGCC
CGCCTGGCATTATGCCCAGTACATGACCTTATGGGACTTTCCTACTTGGCAGTACATCTACGTATTAGTC
ATCGCTATTACCATGGTGATGCGGTTTTGGCAGTACATCAATGGGCGTGGATAGCGGTTTGACTCACGGG
GATTTCCAAGTCTCCACCCCATTGACGTCAATGGGAGTTTGTTTTGGCACCAAAATCAACGGGACTTTCC
AAAATGTCGTAACAACTCCGCCCCATTGACGCAAATGGGCGGTAGGCGTGTACGGTGGGAGGTCTATATA
AGCAGAGCTCGTTTAGTGAACCGTCAGATCGCCTGGAGACGCCATCCACGCTGTTTTGACCTCCATAGAA
GACACCGACTCTAGAGGATCCACCGGTCGCCACCATGGCCTCCTCCGAGGACGTCATCAAGGAGTTCATG
CGCTTCAAGGTGCGCATGGAGGGCTCCGTGAACGGCCACGAGTTCGAGATCGAGGGCGAGGGCGAGGGCC
GCCCCTACGAGGGCACCCAGACCGCCAAGCTGAAGGTGACCAAGGGCGGCCCCCTGCCCTTCGCCTGGGA
CATCCTGTCCCCTCAGTTCCAGTACGGCTCCAAGGCCTACGTGAAGCACCCCGCCGACATCCCCGACTAC
TTGAAGCTGTCCTTCCCCGAGGGCTTCAAGTGGGAGCGCGTGATGAACTTCGAGGACGGCGGCGTGGTGA
CCGTGACCCAGGACTCCTCCCTGCAGGACGGCGAGTTCATCTACAAGGTGAAGCTGCGCGGCACCAACTT
CCCCTCCGACGGCCCCGTAATGCAGAAGAAGACCATGGGCTGGGAGGCCTCCACCGAGCGGATGTACCCC
GAGGACGGCGCCCTGAAGGGCGAGATCAAGATGAGGCTGAAGCTGAAGGACGGCGGCCACTACGACGCCG
AGGTCAAGACCACCTACATGGCCAAGAAGCCCGTGCAGCTGCCCGGCGCCTACAAGACCGACATCAAGCT
GGACATCACCTCCCACAACGAGGACTACACCATCGTGGAACAGTACGAGCGCGCCGAGGGCCGCCACTCC
ACCGGCGCCTCCGGACTCAGATCTCGAGCTCAAGCTTCGAATTCCCGGGTCATGGTTTATATTGGTATCG
CTATTTTTTTGTTTGTTGGCCTTTTTATGAAATAGGTACCGTCGACAATCAACCTCTGGATTACAAAATT
TGTGAAAGATTGACTGGTATTCTTAACTATGTTGCTCCTTTTACGCTATGTGGATACGCTGCTTTAATGC
CTTTGTATCATGCTATTGCTTCCCGTATGGCTTTCATTTTCTCCTCCTTGTATAAATCCTGGTTGCTGTC
TCTTTATGAGGAGTTGTGGCCCGTTGTCAGGCAACGTGGCGTGGTGTGCACTGTGTTTGCTGACGCAACC
CCCACTGGTTGGGGCATTGCCACCACCTGTCAGCTCCTTTCCGGGACTTTCGCTTTCCCCCTCCCTATTG
CCACGGCGGAACTCATCGCCGCCTGCCTTGCCCGCTGCTGGACAGGGGCTCGGCTGTTGGGCACTGACAA
TTCCGTGGTGTTGTCGGGGAAGCTGACGTCCTTTCCATGGCTGCTCGCCTGTGTTGCCACCTGGATTCTG
CGCGGGACGTCCTTCTGCTACGTCCCTTCGGCCCTCAATCCAGCGGACCTTCCTTCCCGCGGCCTGCTGC
CGGCTCTGCGGCCTCTTCCGCGTCTTCGCCTTCGCCCTCAGACGAGTCGGATCTCCCTTTGGGCCGCCTC
CCCGCCTGGAATTCGAGCTCGGTACCTTTAAGACCAATGACTTACAAGGCAGCTGTAGATCTTAGCCACT
TTTTAAAAGAAAAGGGGGGACTGGAAGGGCTAATTCACTCCCAACGAAGACAAGATCTGCTTTTTGCTTG
TACTGGGTCTCTCTGGTTAGACCAGATCTGAGCCTGGGAGCTCTCTGGCTAACTAGGGAACCCACTGCTT
AAGCCTCAATAAAGCTTGCCTTGAGTGCTTCAAGTAGTGTGTGCCCGTCTGTTGTGTGACTCTGGTAACT
AGAGATCCCTCAGACCCTTTTAGTCAGTGTGGAAAATCTCTAGCAGTAGTAGTTCATGTCATCTTATTAT
TCAGTATTTATAACTTGCAAAGAAATGAATATCAGAGAGTGAGAGGAACTTGTTTATTGCAGCTTATAAT
GGTTACAAATAAAGCAATAGCATCACAAATTTCACAAATAAAGCATTTTTTTCACTGCATTCTAGTTGTG
GTTTGTCCAAACTCATCAATGTATCTTATCATGTCTGGCTCTAGCTATCCCGCCCCTAACTCCGCCCATC
CCGCCCCTAACTCCGCCCAGTTCCGCCCATTCTCCGCCCCATGGCTGACTAATTTTTTTTATTTATGCAG
AGGCCGAGGCCGCCTCGGCCTCTGAGCTATTCCAGAAGTAGTGAGGAGGCTTTTTTGGAGGCCTAGGGAC
GTACCCAATTCGCCCTATAGTGAGTCGTATTACGCGCGCTCACTGGCCGTCGTTTTACAACGTCGTGACT
GGGAAAACCCTGGCGTTACCCAACTTAATCGCCTTGCAGCACATCCCCCTTTCGCCAGCTGGCGTAATAG
CGAAGAGGCCCGCACCGATCGCCCTTCCCAACAGTTGCGCAGCCTGAATGGCGAATGGG
[124 nt withheld, positions 2930-3053]
C
[91 nt withheld, positions 3055-3145]
A
[49 nt withheld, positions 3147-3195]
CCTTTGACGTTGGAGTCCACGTTCTTT
[37 nt withheld, positions 3223-3259]
ACCCTATCTCGGTCTATTCTTTTGATTTATAAGGGATTTTGCCGATTTCGGCCTATTGGTTAAAAAATGA
GCTGATTTAACAAAAATTTAACGCGAATTTTAACAAAATATTAACGCTTACAATTTAGGTGGCACTTTTC
GGGGAAATGTGCGCGGAACCCCTATTTGTTTATTTTTCTAAATACATTCAAATATGTATCCGCTCATGAG
ACAATAACCCTGATAAATGCTTCAATAATATTGAAAAAGGAAGAGTATGAGTATTCAACATTTCCGTGTC
GCCCTTATTCCCTTTTTTGCGGCATTTTGCCTTCCTGTTTTTGCTCACCCAGAAACGCTGGTGAAAGTAA
AAGATGCTGAAGATCAGTTGGGTGCACGAGTGGGTTACATCGAACTGGATCTCAACAGCGGTAAGATCCT
TGAGAGTTTTCGCCCCGAAGAACGTTTTCCAATGATGAGCACTTTTAAAGTTCTGCTATGTGGCGCGGTA
TTATCCCGTATTGACGCCGGGCAAGAGCAACTCGGTCGCCGCATACACTATTCTCAGAATGACTTGGTTG
AGTACTCACCAGTCACAGAAAAGCATCTTACGGATGGCATGACAGTAAGAGAATTATGCAGTGCTGCCAT
AACCATGAGTGATAACACTGCGGCCAACTTACTTCTGACAACGATCGGAGGACCGAAGGAGCTAACCGCT
TTTTTGCACAACATGGGGGATCATGTAACTCGCCTTGATCGTTGGGAACCGGAGCTGAATGAAGCCATAC
CAAACGACGAGCGTGACACCACGATGCCTGTAGCAATGGCAACAACGTTGCGCAAACTATTAACTGGCGA
ACTACTTACTCTAGCTTCCCGGCAACAATTAATAGACTGGATGGAGGCGGATAAAGTTGCAGGACCACTT
CTGCGCTCGGCCCTTCCGGCTGGCTGGTTTATTGCTGATAAATCTGGAGCCGGTGAGCGTGGGTCTCGCG
GTATCATTGCAGCACTGGGGCCAGATGGTAAGCCCTCCCGTATCGTAGTTATCTACACGACGGGGAGTCA
GGCAACTATGGATGAACGAAATAGACAGATCGCTGAGATAGGTGCCTCACTGATTAAGCATTGGTAACTG
TCAGACCAAGTTTACTCATATATACTTTAGATTGATTTAAAACTTCATTTTTAATTTAAAAGGATCTAGG
TGAAGATCCTTTTTGATAATCTCATGACCAAAATCCCTTAACGTGAGTTTTCGTTCCACTGAGCGTCAGA
CCCCGTAGAAAAGATCAAAGGATCTTCTTGAGATCCTTTTTTTCTGCGCGTAATCTGCTGCTTGCAAACA
AAAAAACCACCGCTACCAGCGGTGGTTTGTTTGCCGGATCAAGAGCTACCAACTCTTTTTCCGAAGGTAA
CTGGCTTCAGCAGAGCGCAGATACCAAATACTGTTCTTCTAGTGTAGCCGTAGTTAGGCCACCACTTCAA
GAACTCTGTAGCACCGCCTACATACCTCGCTCTGCTAATCCTGTTACCAGTGGCTGCTGCCAGTGGCGAT
AAGTCGTGTCTTACCGGGTTGGACTCAAGACGATAGTTACCGGATAAGGCGCAGCGGTCGGGCTGAACGG
GGGGTTCGTGCACACAGCCCAGCTTGGAGCGAACGACCTACACCGAACTGAGATACCTACAGCGTGAGCT
ATGAGAAAGCGCCACGCTTCCCGAAGGGAGAAAGGCGGACAGGTATCCGGTAAGCGGCAGGGTCGGAACA
GGAGAGCGCACGAGGGAGCTTCCAGGGGGAAACGCCTGGTATCTTTATAGTCCTGTCGGGTTTCGCCACC
TCTGACTTGAGCGTCGATTTTTGTGATGCTCGTCAGGGGGGCGGAGCCTATGGAAAAACGCCAGCAACGC
GGCCTTTTTACGGTTCCTGGCCTTTTGCTGGCCTTTTGCTCACATGTTCTTTCCTGCGTTATCCCCTGAT
TCTGTGGATAACCGTATTACCGCCTTTGAGTGAGCTGATACCGCTCGCCGCAGCCGAACGACCGAGCGCA
GCGAGTCAGTGAGCGAGGAAGCGGAAGAGCGCCCAATACGCAAACCGCCTCTCCCCGCGCGTTGGCCGAT
TCATTAATGCAGCTGGCACGACAGGTTTCCCGACTGGAAAGCGGGCAGTGAGCGCAACGCAATTAATGTG
AGTTAGCTCACTCATTAGGCACCCCAGGCTTTACACTTTATGCTTCCGGCTCGTATGTTGTGTGGAATTG
TGAGCGGATAACAATTTCACACAGGAAACAGCTATGACCATGATTACGCCAAGCGCGCAATTAACCCTCA
CTAAAGGGAACAAAAGCTGGAGCTGCAAGCTTAATGTAGTCTTATGCAATACTCTTGTAGTCTTGCAACA
TGGTAACGATGAGTTAGCAACATGCCTTACAAGGAGAGAAAAAGCACCGTGCATGCCGATTGGTGGAAGT
AAGGTGGTACGATCGTGCCTTATTAGGAAGGCAACAGACGGGTCTGACATGGATTGGACGAACCACTGAA
TTGCCGCATTGCAGAGATATTGTATTTAAGTGCCTAGCTCGATACATAAACGGGTCTCTCTGGTTAGACC
AGATCTGAGCCTGGGAGCTCTCTGGCTAACTAGGGAACCCACTGCTTAAGCCTCAATAAAGCTTGCCTTG
AGTGCTTCAAGTAGTGTGTGCCCGTCTGTTGTGTGACTCTGGTAACTAGAGATCCCTCAGACCCTTTTAG
TCAGTGTGGAAAATCTCTAGCAGTGGCGCCCGAACAGGGACTTGAAAGCGAAAGGGAAACCAGAGGAGCT
CTCTCGACGCAGGACTCGGCTTGCTGAAGCGCGCACGGCAAGAGGCGAGGGGCGGCGACTGGTGAGTACG
CCAAAAATTTTGACTAGCGGAGGCTAGAAGGAGAGAGATGGGTGCGAGAGCGTCAGTATTAAGCGGGGGA
GAATTAGATCGCGATGGGAAAAAATTCGGTTAAGGCCAGGGGGAAAGAAAAAATATAAATTAAAACATAT
AGTATGGGCAAGCAGGGAGCTAGAACGATTCGCAGTTAATCCTGGCCTGTTAGAAACATCAGAAGGCTGT
AGACAAATACTGGGACAGCTACAACCATCCCTTCAGACAGGATCAGAAGAACTTAGATCATTATATAATA
CAGTAGCAACCCTCTATTGTGTGCATCAAAGGATAGAGATAAAAGACACCAAGGAAGCTTTAGACAAGAT
AGAGGAAGAGCAAAACAAAAGTAAGACCACCGCACAGCAAGCGGCCGCTGATCTTCAGACCTGGAGGAGG
AGATATGAGGGACAATTGGAGAAGTGAATTATATAAATATAAAGTAGTAAAAATTGAACCATTAGGAGTA
GCACCCACCAAGGCAAAGAGAAGAGTGGTGCAGAGAGAAAAAAGAGCAGTGGGAATAGGAGCTTTGTTCC
TTGGGTTCTTGGGAGCAGCAGGAAGCACTATGGGCGCAGCGTCAATGACGCTGACGGTACAGGCCAGACA
ATTATTGTCTGGTATAGTGCAGCAGCAGAACAATTTGCTGAGGGCTATTGAGGCGCAACAGCATCTGTTG
CAACTCACAGTCTGGGGCATCAAGCAGCTCCAGGCAAGAATCCTGGCTGTGGAAAGATACCTAAAGGATC
AACAGCTCCTGGGGATTTGGGGTTGCTCTGGAAAACTCATTTGCACCACTGCTGTGCCTTGGAATGCTAG
TTGGAGTAATAAATCTCTGGAACAGATTTGGAATCACACGACCTGGATGGAGTGGGACAGAGAAATTAAC
AATTACACAAGCTTAATACACTCCTTAATTGAAGAATCGCAAAACCAGCAAGAAAAGAATGAACAAGAAT
TATTGGAATTAGATAAATGGGCAAGTTTGTGGAATTGGTTTAACATAACAAATTGGCTGTGGTATATAAA
ATTATTCATAATGATAGTAGGAGGCTTGGTAGGTTTAAGAATAGTTTTTGCTGTACTTTCTATAGTGAAT
AGAGTTAGGCAGGGATATTCACCATTATCGTTTCAGACCCACCTCCCAACCCCGAGGGGACCCGACAGGC
CCGAAGGAATAGAAGAAGAAGGTGGAGAGAGAGACAGAGACAGATCCATTCGATTAGTGAACGGATCTCG
ACGGTATCGGTTAACTTTTAAAAGAAAAGGGGGGATTGGGGGGTACAGTGCAGGGGAAAGAATAGTAGAC
ATAATAGCAACAGACATACAAAC
